Addgene plasmid #232118: pETDuet-1 Flag-LplA
Purpose: For bacterial expression of Flag-tagged E. coli LplA.
Depositing lab: Ruth Sommese. Depositing organization: Pfizer, Inc. Publication: Structural studies identify angiotensin II receptor blocker-like compounds as branched-chain ketoacid dehydrogenase kinase inhibitors. Liu S, Kormos BL, Knafels JD, Sahasrabudhe PV, Rosado A, Sommese RF, Reyes AR, Ward J, Roth Flach RJ, Wang X, Buzon LM, Reese MR, Bhattacharya SK, Omoto K, Filipski KJ. J Biol Chem. 2023 Mar;299(3):102959. doi: 10.1016/j.jbc.2023.102959. Epub 2023 Jan 28. PubMed 36717078.
Backbone
  Vector backbone: petDuet-1
  Backbone size w/o insert (bp): 5360
  Total vector size (bp): 6416
  Vector type: Bacterial Expression
Growth in bacteria
  Bacterial resistance: Ampicillin, 100 μg/mL
  Growth temperature: 37°C
  Growth strain: DH5alpha
  Copy number: High Copy
Gene/Insert
  Gene/Insert name: lplA (alt name: Lipoate-protein ligase A)
  Species: Escherichia coli (strain K12)
  Insert size (bp): 1041
  Entrez Gene: lplA (a.k.a. b4386, ECK4378, slr, yjjF)
  Promoter: T7 Promoter
  Tag / fusion protein: Flag (N terminal on insert)
  Cloning method: Restriction Enzyme; 5′ cloning site NdeI (not destroyed); 3′ cloning site KpnI (not destroyed)
  Sequencing primers: 5′ T7 Forward; 3′ T7 Reverse
Terms and licenses: Academic/Nonprofit Terms; Industry Terms: Not Available to Industry
How to cite: pETDuet-1 Flag-LplA was a gift from Ruth Sommese (Addgene plasmid # 232118 ; http://n2t.net/addgene:232118 ; RRID:Addgene_232118)
