[The description below was written by a language model from this plasmid's Addgene catalogue record and pLannotate feature annotations shown in this document.]
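Description:
pETDuet-1 Flag-LplA is a bacterial expression plasmid built on the pETDuet-1 backbone, a dual-cassette T7 vector designed for co-expressing two proteins in E. coli. It is about 6.4 kb and is selected with ampicillin through the β-lactamase gene. It replicates from a ColE1/pBR322-type origin accompanied by the bom site and the rop gene. The catalogue entry lists it as high copy, although rop normally moderates copy number. An f1 origin is also present, and short tetracycline-resistance fragments are non-functional remnants of the pBR322 lineage.

The insert is lplA from Escherichia coli K12, encoding lipoate-protein ligase A. This enzyme activates free lipoate to lipoyl-AMP and transfers the lipoyl group onto the lipoyl domains of lipoate-dependent enzymes. It was cloned between NdeI and KpnI, which places it in the second of the two cassettes, with an N-terminal Flag epitope for detection or affinity capture. Transcription comes from a T7 promoter fused to a lac operator and ends at the T7 terminator. The plasmid-borne lacI supplies repressor, so expression is held off until IPTG is added in a host providing T7 RNA polymerase. The feature table shows S-tag sequence downstream of the lplA coding region, but the record lists only the Flag tag. The first cassette retains its T7 promoter, lac operator and T7 gene 10 ribosome binding site, with no annotated coding sequence, so it appears to be empty.

The stated purpose is bacterial production of Flag-tagged LplA. The associated publication concerns inhibitors of branched-chain ketoacid dehydrogenase kinase, but the record does not say how LplA was used in that work.
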