Features (pLannotate 1.2.2; 22 found; start..end, strand, type, name):
      3..27      +  protein_bind   lac operator: The lac repressor binds to the lac operator to inhibit transcription in E. coli. This inhibition can be relieved by adding lactose or isopropyl-β-D-thiogalactopyranoside (IPTG). lac repressor encoded by lacI
     42..64      +  RBS            RBS: efficient ribosome binding site from bacteriophage T7 gene 10 (Olins and Rangwala, 1989)
    214..232     +  promoter       T7 promoter: promoter for bacteriophage T7 RNA polymerase
    233..257     +  protein_bind   lac operator: The lac repressor binds to the lac operator to inhibit transcription in E. coli. This inhibition can be relieved by adding lactose or isopropyl-β-D-thiogalactopyranoside (IPTG). lac repressor encoded by lacI
    302..326     +  CDS            2xFLAG (fragment): two tandem FLAG® epitope tags
    327..1340    +  CDS            lplA: LPLA_ECOLI - Also known as yjjF. Experimental evidence at protein level: Swiss-Prot protein existence level 1. Catalyzes both the ATP-dependent activation of exogenously supplied lipoate to lipoyl-AMP and the transfer of the activated lipoyl onto the lipoyl domains of lipoate-dependent enzymes. Is also able to catalyze very poorly the transfer of lipoyl and octanoyl moiety from their acyl carrier protein. From Escherichia coli (strain K12).
   1362..1403    +  CDS            S-Tag (fragment): affinity and epitope tag derived from pancreatic ribonuclease A
   1433..1450    +  CDS            SET1 (fragment): solubility-enhancement tag derived from T7 phage gene 10B
   1458..1505    +  terminator     T7 terminator: transcription terminator for bacteriophage T7 RNA polymerase
   1542..1997    +  rep_origin     f1 ori (sequence partly withheld): f1 bacteriophage origin of replication; arrow indicates direction of (+) strand synthesis
   2112..2972    -  CDS            AmpR: β-lactamase; bla; confers resistance to ampicillin, carbenicillin, and related antibiotics
   2973..3065    -  promoter       AmpR promoter: bla
   3146..3734    +  rep_origin     ori: high-copy-number ColE1/pMB1/pBR322/pUC origin of replication
   3920..4059    -  misc_feature   bom: basis of mobility region from pBR322
   4161..4352    -  CDS            rop: Rop protein, which maintains plasmids at low copy number; rop
   4369..4749    +  CDS            YPB1_ECOLX: Protein predicted: Swiss-Prot protein existence level 4. From Escherichia coli.
   4811..4875    -  CDS            TcR (fragment): tetracycline efflux protein; tet; confers resistance to tetracycline
   4890..4911    -  protein_bind   CAP binding site: CAP binding activates transcription in the presence of cAMP. E. coli catabolite activator protein
   4924..6006    -  CDS            lacI: lac repressor; lacI; The lac repressor binds to the lac operator to inhibit transcription in E. coli. This inhibition can be relieved by adding lactose or isopropyl-β-D-thiogalactopyranoside (IPTG).
   6007..6084    -  promoter       lacI promoter: lacI
   6092..6371    -  CDS            TcR (fragment): tetracycline efflux protein; tet; confers resistance to tetracycline
   6397..2       +  promoter       T7 promoter (across the origin): promoter for bacteriophage T7 RNA polymerase
>Addgene plasmid #232118 | pETDuet-1 Flag-LplA | addgene full sequence | sequence record 465789 | Addgene NGS Result
GGGGAATTGTGAGCGGATAACAATTCCCCTCTAGAAATAATTTTGTTTAACTTTAAGAAGGAGATATACC
ATGGGCAGCAGCCATCACCATCATCACCACAGCCAGGATCCGAATTCGAGCTCGGCGCGCCTGCAGGTCG
ACAAGCTTGCGGCCGCATAATGCTTAAGTCGAACAGAAAGTAATCGTATTGTACACGGCCGCATAATCGA
AATTAATACGACTCACTATAGGGGAATTGTGAGCGGATAACAATTCCCCATCTTAGTATATTAGTTAAGT
ATAAGAAGGAGATATACATATGGATTACAAAGATGATGATGATAAGATGAGCACCCTGCGTCTGCTGATT
AGCGACAGCTATGACCCGTGGTTCAACCTGGCGGTTGAGGAATGCATCTTCCGTCAGATGCCGGCGACCC
AACGTGTGCTGTTTCTGTGGCGTAACGCGGACACCGTGGTTATTGGCCGTGCGCAGAACCCGTGGAAAGA
ATGCAACACCCGTCGTATGGAGGAAGATAACGTTCGTCTGGCGCGTCGTAGCAGCGGTGGCGGTGCGGTT
TTCCACGACCTGGGCAACACCTGCTTCACCTTTATGGCGGGTAAACCGGAATACGATAAGACCATCAGCA
CCAGCATTGTGCTGAACGCGCTGAACGCGCTGGGCGTTAGCGCGGAGGCGAGCGGTCGTAACGACCTGGT
GGTTAAAACCGTGGAAGGCGATCGTAAGGTTAGCGGTAGCGCGTACCGTGAAACCAAAGACCGTGGCTTT
CACCACGGCACCCTGCTGCTGAACGCGGACCTGAGCCGTCTGGCGAACTATCTGAACCCGGATAAGAAAA
AGCTGGCGGCGAAGGGTATCACCAGCGTGCGTAGCCGTGTTACCAACCTGACCGAACTGCTGCCGGGTAT
CACCCACGAGCAAGTGTGCGAAGCGATTACCGAGGCGTTCTTTGCGCACTACGGCGAGCGTGTTGAGGCG
GAAATCATTAGCCCGAACAAAACCCCGGACCTGCCGAACTTCGCGGAAACCTTTGCGCGTCAGAGCAGCT
GGGAGTGGAACTTCGGCCAAGCGCCGGCGTTTAGCCACCTGCTGGACGAACGTTTCACCTGGGGCGGTGT
GGAACTGCACTTTGATGTTGAGAAGGGTCACATTACCCGTGCGCAGGTGTTCACCGATAGCCTGAACCCG
GCGCCGCTGGAGGCGCTGGCGGGCCGTCTGCAAGGTTGCCTGTATCGTGCGGACATGCTGCAGCAAGAGT
GCGAAGCGCTGCTGGTTGATTTTCCGGAGCAAGAGAAAGAACTGCGTGAACTGAGCGCGTGGATGGCGGG
TGCGGTGCGTTAAGGTACCCTCGAGTCTGGTAAAGAAACCGCTGCTGCGAAATTTGAACGCCAGCACATG
GACTCGTCTACTAGCGCAGCTTAATTAACCTAGGCTGCTGCCACCGCTGAGCAATAACTAGCATAACCCC
TTGGGGCCTCTAAACGGGTCTTGAGGGGTTTTTTGCTGAAAGGAGGAACTATATCCGGATTGGCGAATGG
G
[124 nt withheld, positions 1542-1665]
C
[91 nt withheld, positions 1667-1757]
A
[49 nt withheld, positions 1759-1807]
CCTTTGACGTTGGAGTCCACGTTCTTT
[37 nt withheld, positions 1835-1871]
ACCCTATCTCGGTCTATTCTTTTGATTTATAAGGGATTTTGCCGATTTCGGCCTATTGGTTAAAAAATGA
GCTGATTTAACAAAAATTTAACGCGAATTTTAACAAAATATTAACGTTTACAATTTCTGGCGGCACGATG
GCATGAGATTATCAAAAAGGATCTTCACCTAGATCCTTTTAAATTAAAAATGAAGTTTTAAATCAATCTA
AAGTATATATGAGTAAACTTGGTCTGACAGTTACCAATGCTTAATCAGTGAGGCACCTATCTCAGCGATC
TGTCTATTTCGTTCATCCATAGTTGCCTGACTCCCCGTCGTGTAGATAACTACGATACGGGAGGGCTTAC
CATCTGGCCCCAGTGCTGCAATGATACCGCGAGACCCACGCTCACCGGCTCCAGATTTATCAGCAATAAA
CCAGCCAGCCGGAAGGGCCGAGCGCAGAAGTGGTCCTGCAACTTTATCCGCCTCCATCCAGTCTATTAAT
TGTTGCCGGGAAGCTAGAGTAAGTAGTTCGCCAGTTAATAGTTTGCGCAACGTTGTTGCCATTGCTACAG
GCATCGTGGTGTCACGCTCGTCGTTTGGTATGGCTTCATTCAGCTCCGGTTCCCAACGATCAAGGCGAGT
TACATGATCCCCCATGTTGTGCAAAAAAGCGGTTAGCTCCTTCGGTCCTCCGATCGTTGTCAGAAGTAAG
TTGGCCGCAGTGTTATCACTCATGGTTATGGCAGCACTGCATAATTCTCTTACTGTCATGCCATCCGTAA
GATGCTTTTCTGTGACTGGTGAGTACTCAACCAAGTCATTCTGAGAATAGTGTATGCGGCGACCGAGTTG
CTCTTGCCCGGCGTCAATACGGGATAATACCGCGCCACATAGCAGAACTTTAAAAGTGCTCATCATTGGA
AAACGTTCTTCGGGGCGAAAACTCTCAAGGATCTTACCGCTGTTGAGATCCAGTTCGATGTAACCCACTC
GTGCACCCAACTGATCTTCAGCATCTTTTACTTTCACCAGCGTTTCTGGGTGAGCAAAAACAGGAAGGCA
AAATGCCGCAAAAAAGGGAATAAGGGCGACACGGAAATGTTGAATACTCATACTCTTCCTTTTTCAATCA
TGATTGAAGCATTTATCAGGGTTATTGTCTCATGAGCGGATACATATTTGAATGTATTTAGAAAAATAAA
CAAATAGGTCATGACCAAAATCCCTTAACGTGAGTTTTCGTTCCACTGAGCGTCAGACCCCGTAGAAAAG
ATCAAAGGATCTTCTTGAGATCCTTTTTTTCTGCGCGTAATCTGCTGCTTGCAAACAAAAAAACCACCGC
TACCAGCGGTGGTTTGTTTGCCGGATCAAGAGCTACCAACTCTTTTTCCGAAGGTAACTGGCTTCAGCAG
AGCGCAGATACCAAATACTGTCCTTCTAGTGTAGCCGTAGTTAGGCCACCACTTCAAGAACTCTGTAGCA
CCGCCTACATACCTCGCTCTGCTAATCCTGTTACCAGTGGCTGCTGCCAGTGGCGATAAGTCGTGTCTTA
CCGGGTTGGACTCAAGACGATAGTTACCGGATAAGGCGCAGCGGTCGGGCTGAACGGGGGGTTCGTGCAC
ACAGCCCAGCTTGGAGCGAACGACCTACACCGAACTGAGATACCTACAGCGTGAGCTATGAGAAAGCGCC
ACGCTTCCCGAAGGGAGAAAGGCGGACAGGTATCCGGTAAGCGGCAGGGTCGGAACAGGAGAGCGCACGA
GGGAGCTTCCAGGGGGAAACGCCTGGTATCTTTATAGTCCTGTCGGGTTTCGCCACCTCTGACTTGAGCG
TCGATTTTTGTGATGCTCGTCAGGGGGGCGGAGCCTATGGAAAAACGCCAGCAACGCGGCCTTTTTACGG
TTCCTGGCCTTTTGCTGGCCTTTTGCTCACATGTTCTTTCCTGCGTTATCCCCTGATTCTGTGGATAACC
GTATTACCGCCTTTGAGTGAGCTGATACCGCTCGCCGCAGCCGAACGACCGAGCGCAGCGAGTCAGTGAG
CGAGGAAGCGGAAGAGCGCCTGATGCGGTATTTTCTCCTTACGCATCTGTGCGGTATTTCACACCGCAAT
GGTGCACTCTCAGTACAATCTGCTCTGATGCCGCATAGTTAAGCCAGTATACACTCCGCTATCGCTACGT
GACTGGGTCATGGCTGCGCCCCGACACCCGCCAACACCCGCTGACGCGCCCTGACGGGCTTGTCTGCTCC
CGGCATCCGCTTACAGACAAGCTGTGACCGTCTCCGGGAGCTGCATGTGTCAGAGGTTTTCACCGTCATC
ACCGAAACGCGCGAGGCAGCTGCGGTAAAGCTCATCAGCGTGGTCGTGAAGCGATTCACAGATGTCTGCC
TGTTCATCCGCGTCCAGCTCGTTGAGTTTCTCCAGAAGCGTTAATGTCTGGCTTCTGATAAAGCGGGCCA
TGTTAAGGGCGGTTTTTTCCTGTTTGGTCACTGATGCCTCCGTGTAAGGGGGATTTCTGTTCATGGGGGT
AATGATACCGATGAAACGAGAGAGGATGCTCACGATACGGGTTACTGATGATGAACATGCCCGGTTACTG
GAACGTTGTGAGGGTAAACAACTGGCGGTATGGATGCGGCGGGACCAGAGAAAAATCACTCAGGGTCAAT
GCCAGCGCTTCGTTAATACAGATGTAGGTGTTCCACAGGGTAGCCAGCAGCATCCTGCGATGCAGATCCG
GAACATAATGGTGCAGGGCGCTGACTTCCGCGTTTCCAGACTTTACGAAACACGGAAACCGAAGACCATT
CATGTTGTTGCTCAGGTCGCAGACGTTTTGCAGCAGCAGTCGCTTCACGTTCGCTCGCGTATCGGTGATT
CATTCTGCTAACCAGTAAGGCAACCCCGCCAGCCTAGCCGGGTCCTCAACGACAGGAGCACGATCATGCT
AGTCATGCCCCGCGCCCACCGGAAGGAGCTGACTGGGTTGAAGGCTCTCAAGGGCATCGGTCGAGATCCC
GGTGCCTAATGAGTGAGCTAACTTACATTAATTGCGTTGCGCTCACTGCCCGCTTTCCAGTCGGGAAACC
TGTCGTGCCAGCTGCATTAATGAATCGGCCAACGCGCGGGGAGAGGCGGTTTGCGTATTGGGCGCCAGGG
TGGTTTTTCTTTTCACCAGTGAGACGGGCAACAGCTGATTGCCCTTCACCGCCTGGCCCTGAGAGAGTTG
CAGCAAGCGGTCCACGCTGGTTTGCCCCAGCAGGCGAAAATCCTGTTTGATGGTGGTTAACGGCGGGATA
TAACATGAGCTGTCTTCGGTATCGTCGTATCCCACTACCGAGATGTCCGCACCAACGCGCAGCCCGGACT
CGGTAATGGCGCGCATTGCGCCCAGCGCCATCTGATCGTTGGCAACCAGCATCGCAGTGGGAACGATGCC
CTCATTCAGCATTTGCATGGTTTGTTGAAAACCGGACATGGCACTCCAGTCGCCTTCCCGTTCCGCTATC
GGCTGAATTTGATTGCGAGTGAGATATTTATGCCAGCCAGCCAGACGCAGACGCGCCGAGACAGAACTTA
ATGGGCCCGCTAACAGCGCGATTTGCTGGTGACCCAATGCGACCAGATGCTCCACGCCCAGTCGCGTACC
GTCTTCATGGGAGAAAATAATACTGTTGATGGGTGTCTGGTCAGAGACATCAAGAAATAACGCCGGAACA
TTAGTGCAGGCAGCTTCCACAGCAATGGCATCCTGGTCATCCAGCGGATAGTTAATGATCAGCCCACTGA
CGCGTTGCGCGAGAAGATTGTGCACCGCCGCTTTACAGGCTTCGACGCCGCTTCGTTCTACCATCGACAC
CACCACGCTGGCACCCAGTTGATCGGCGCGAGATTTAATCGCCGCGACAATTTGCGACGGCGCGTGCAGG
GCCAGACTGGAGGTGGCAACGCCAATCAGCAACGACTGTTTGCCCGCCAGTTGTTGTGCCACGCGGTTGG
GAATGTAATTCAGCTCCGCCATCGCCGCTTCCACTTTTTCCCGCGTTTTCGCAGAAACGTGGCTGGCCTG
GTTCACCACGCGGGAAACGGTCTGATAAGAGACACCGGCATACTCTGCGACATCGTATAACGTTACTGGT
TTCACATTCACCACCCTGAATTGACTCTCTTCCGGGCGCTATCATGCCATACCGCGAAAGGTTTTGCGCC
ATTCGATGGTGTCCGGGATCTCGACGCTCTCCCTTATGCGACTCCTGCATTAGGAAGCAGCCCAGTAGTA
GGTTGAGGCCGTTGAGCACCGCCGCCGCAAGGAATGGTGCATGCAAGGAGATGGCGCCCAACAGTCCCCC
GGCCACGGGGCCTGCCACCATACCCACGCCGAAACAAGCGCTCATGAGCCCGAAGTGGCGAGCCCGATCT
TCCCCATCGGTGATGTCGGCGATATAGGCGCCAGCAACCGCACCTGTGGCGCCGGTGATGCCGGCCACGA
TGCGTCCGGCGTAGAGGATCGAGATCGATCTCGATCCCGCGAAATTAATACGACTCACTATA
